>Addgene plasmid #196827 | pzk228-pmax-SgrAI[3xFLAG]-AscI-dPspCas13b(AAAA) | addgene full sequence | sequence record 419975 | Addgene NGS Result
TCAATATTGGCCATTAGCCATATTATTCATTGGTTATATAGCATAAATCAATATTGGCTATTGGCCATTG
CATACGTTGTATCTATATCATAATATGTACATTTATATTGGCTCATGTCCAATATGACCGCCATGTTGGC
ATTGATTATTGACTAGTTATTAATAGTAATCAATTACGGGGTCATTAGTTCATAGCCCATATATGGAGTT
CCGCGTTACATAACTTACGGTAAATGGCCCGCCTGGCTGACCGCCCAACGACCCCCGCCCATTGACGTCA
ATAATGACGTATGTTCCCATAGTAACGCCAATAGGGACTTTCCATTGACGTCAATGGGTGGAGTATTTAC
GGTAAACTGCCCACTTGGCAGTACATCAAGTGTATCATATGCCAAGTCCGCCCCCTATTGACGTCAATGA
CGGTAAATGGCCCGCCTGGCATTATGCCCAGTACATGACCTTACGGGACTTTCCTACTTGGCAGTACATC
TACGTATTAGTCATCGCTATTACCATGGTGATGCGGTTTTGGCAGTACACCAATGGGCGTGGATAGCGGT
TTGACTCACGGGGATTTCCAAGTCTCCACCCCATTGACGTCAATGGGAGTTTGTTTTGGCACCAAAATCA
ACGGGACTTTCCAAAATGTCGTAATAACCCCGCCCCGTTGACGCAAATGGGCGGTAGGCGTGTACGGTGG
GAGGTCTATATAAGCAGAGGTCGTTTAGTGAACCGTCAGATCACTAGTAGCTTTATTGCGGTAGTTTATC
ACAGTTAAATTGCTAACGCAGTCAGTGCTCGACTGATCACAGGTAAGTATCAAGGTTACAAGACAGGTTT
AAGGAGGCCAATAGAAACTGGGCTTGTCGAGACAGAGAAGATTCTTGCGTTTCTGATAGGCACCTATTGG
TCTTACTGACATCCACTTTGCCTTTCTCTCCACAGGGAAAAAACAATTGACAAGTTTGTACAAAAAAGCA
GGCTCCGAATTCACCGGTGCCGCCACCATGGACTACAAGGATCACGACGGTGACTATAAGGATCATGACA
TCGACTATAAGGACGATGACGATAAGATCGATGGCGGAGGCGGATCTGATCGGCGCGCCATGAACATCCC
CGCTCTGGTGGAAAACCAGAAGAAGTACTTTGGCACCTACAGCGTGATGGCCATGCTGAACGCTCAGACC
GTGCTGGACCACATCCAGAAGGTGGCCGATATTGAGGGCGAGCAGAACGAGAACAACGAGAATCTGTGGT
TTCACCCCGTGATGAGCCACCTGTACAACGCCAAGAACGGCTACGACAAGCAGCCCGAGAAAACCATGTT
CATCATCGAGCGGCTGCAGAGCTACTTCCCATTCCTGAAGATCATGGCCGAGAACCAGAGAGAGTACAGC
AACGGCAAGTACAAGCAGAACCGCGTGGAAGTGAACAGCAACGACATCTTCGAGGTGCTGAAGCGCGCCT
TCGGCGTGCTGAAGATGTACAGGGACCTGACCAACGCATACAAGACCTACGAGGAAAAGCTGAACGACGG
CTGCGAGTTCCTGACCAGCACAGAGCAACCTCTGAGCGGCATGATCAACAACTACTACACAGTGGCCCTG
CGGAACATGAACGAGAGATACGGCTACAAGACAGAGGACCTGGCCTTCATCCAGGACAAGCGGTTCAAGT
TCGTGAAGGACGCCTACGGCAAGAAAAAGTCCCAAGTGAATACCGGATTCTTCCTGAGCCTGCAGGACTA
CAACGGCGACACACAGAAGAAGCTGCACCTGAGCGGAGTGGGAATCGCCCTGCTGATCTGCCTGTTCCTG
GACAAGCAGTACATCAACATCTTTCTGAGCAGGCTGCCCATCTTCTCCAGCTACAATGCCCAGAGCGAGG
AACGGCGGATCATCATCAGATCCTTCGGCATCAACAGCATCAAGCTGCCCAAGGACCGGATCCACAGCGA
GAAGTCCAACAAGAGCGTGGCCATGGATATGCTCAACGAAGTGAAGCGGTGCCCCGACGAGCTGTTCACA
ACACTGTCTGCCGAGAAGCAGTCCCGGTTCAGAATCATCAGCGACGACCACAATGAAGTGCTGATGAAGC
GGAGCAGCGACAGATTCGTGCCTCTGCTGCTGCAGTATATCGATTACGGCAAGCTGTTCGACCACATCAG
GTTCCACGTGAACATGGGCAAGCTGAGATACCTGCTGGCGGCCGCCGCTACCTGCATCGACGGCCAGACC
AGAGTCAGAGTGATCGAGCAGCCCCTGAACGGCTTCGGCAGACTGGAAGAGGCCGAGACAATGCGGAAGC
AAGAGAACGGCACCTTCGGCAACAGCGGCATCCGGATCAGAGACTTCGAGAACATGAAGCGGGACGACGC
CAATCCTGCCAACTATCCCTACATCGTGGACACCTACACACACTACATCCTGGAAAACAACAAGGTCGAG
ATGTTTATCAACGACAAAGAGGACAGCGCCCCACTGCTGCCCGTGATCGAGGATGATAGATACGTGGTCA
AGACAATCCCCAGCTGCCGGATGAGCACCCTGGAAATTCCAGCCATGGCCTTCCACATGTTTCTGTTCGG
CAGCAAGAAAACCGAGAAGCTGATCGTGGACGTGCACAACCGGTACAAGAGACTGTTCCAGGCCATGCAG
AAAGAAGAAGTGACCGCCGAGAATATCGCCAGCTTCGGAATCGCCGAGAGCGACCTGCCTCAGAAGATCC
TGGATCTGATCAGCGGCAATGCCCACGGCAAGGATGTGGACGCCTTCATCAGACTGACCGTGGACGACAT
GCTGACCGACACCGAGCGGAGAATCAAGAGATTCAAGGACGACCGGAAGTCCATTCGGAGCGCCGACAAC
AAGATGGGAAAGAGAGGCTTCAAGCAGATCTCCACAGGCAAGCTGGCCGACTTCCTGGCCAAGGACATCG
TGCTGTTTCAGCCCAGCGTGAACGATGGCGAGAACAAGATCACCGGCCTGAACTACCGGATCATGCAGAG
CGCCATTGCCGTGTACGATAGCGGCGACGATTACGAGGCCAAGCAGCAGTTCAAGCTGATGTTCGAGAAG
GCCCGGCTGATCGGCAAGGGCACAACAGAGCCTCATCCATTTCTGTACAAGGTGTTCGCCCGCAGCATCC
CCGCCAATGCCGTCGAGTTCTACGAGCGCTACCTGATCGAGCGGAAGTTCTACCTGACCGGCCTGTCCAA
CGAGATCAAGAAAGGCAACAGAGTGGATGTGCCCTTCATCCGGCGGGACCAGAACAAGTGGAAAACACCC
GCCATGAAGACCCTGGGCAGAATCTACAGCGAGGATCTGCCCGTGGAACTGCCCAGACAGATGTTCGACA
ATGAGATCAAGTCCCACCTGAAGTCCCTGCCACAGATGGAAGGCATCGACTTCAACAATGCCAACGTGAC
CTATCTGATCGCCGAGTACATGAAGAGAGTGCTGGACGACGACTTCCAGACCTTCTACCAGTGGAACCGC
AACTACCGGTACATGGACATGCTTAAGGGCGAGTACGACAGAAAGGGCTCCCTGCAGCACTGCTTCACCA
GCGTGGAAGAGAGAGAAGGCCTCTGGAAAGAGCGGGCCTCCAGAACAGAGCGGTACAGAAAGCAGGCCAG
CAACAAGATCCGCAGCAACCGGCAGATGAGAAACGCCAGCAGCGAAGAGATCGAGACAATCCTGGATAAG
CGGCTGAGCAACAGCCGGAACGAGTACCAGAAAAGCGAGAAAGTGATCCGGCGCTACAGAGTGCAGGATG
CCCTGCTGTTTCTGCTGGCCAAAAAGACCCTGACCGAACTGGCCGATTTCGACGGCGAGAGGTTCAAACT
GAAAGAAATCATGCCCGACGCCGAGAAGGGAATCCTGAGCGAGATCATGCCCATGAGCTTCACCTTCGAG
AAAGGCGGCAAGAAGTACACCATCACCAGCGAGGGCATGAAGCTGAAGAACTACGGCGACTTCTTTGTGC
TGGCTAGCGACAAGAGGATCGGCAACCTGCTGGAACTCGTGGGCAGCGACATCGTGTCCAAAGAGGATAT
CATGGAAGAGTTCAACAAATACGACCAGTGCAGGCCCGAGATCAGCTCCATCGTGTTCAACCTGGAAAAG
TGGGCCTTCGACACATACCCCGAGCTGTCTGCCAGAGTGGACCGGGAAGAGAAGGTGGACTTCAAGAGCA
TCCTGAAAATCCTGCTGAACAACAAGAACATCAACAAAGAGCAGAGCGACATCCTGCGGAAGATCCGGAA
CGCCTTCGATGCAAACAATTACCCCGACAAAGGCGTGGTGGAAATCAAGGCCCTGCCTGAGATCGCCATG
AGCATCAAGAAGGCCTTTGGGGAGTACGCCATCATGAAGGGCGGCCGCGGGGGAGGCGGTTCCGGTGGCG
GCGGAAGCGGAGGTGGAGGATCAGGGCCGGCCTGATTAATTAAGAATTCGACCCAGCTTTCTTGTACAAA
GTGGTTGATATCCAGCACAGTGGCGGCCGCTCGAGTCTAGAGGGCCCGCGGTTCGAAGGTAAGCCTATCC
CTAACCCTCTCCTCGGTCTCGATTCTACGCGTACCGGTTAGCAATTGTTTTTTCGATGAGTTTGGACAAA
CCACAACTAGAATGCAGTGAAAAAAATGCTTTATTTGTGAAATTTGTGATGCTATTGCTTTATTTGTAAC
CATTATAAGCTGCAATAAACAAGTTAACAACAACAATTGCATTCATTTTATGTTTCAGGTTCAGGGGGAG
GTGTGGGAGGTTTTTTAAAGCAAGTAAAACCTCTACAAATGTGGTACTTAAGAGGGGGAGACCAAAGGGC
GAGACGTTAAGGCCTCACGTGACATGTGAGCAAAAGGCCAGCAAAAGGCCAGGAACCGTAAAAAGGCCGC
GTTGCTGGCGTTTTTCCATAGGCTCCGCCCCCCTGACGAGCATCACAAAAATCGACGCTCAAGTCAGAGG
TGGCGAAACCCGACAGGACTATAAAGATACCAGGCGTTTCCCCCTGGAAGCTCCCTCGTGCGCTCTCCTG
TTCCGACCCTGCCGCTTACGGGATACCTGTCCGCCTTTCTCCCTTCGGGAAGCGTGGCGCTTTCTCATAG
CTCACGCTGTAGGTATCTCAGTTCGGTGTAGGTCGTTCGCTCCAAGCTGGGCTGTGTGCACGAACCCCCC
GTTCAGCCCGACCGCTGCGCCTTATCCGGTAACTATCGTCTTGAGTCCAACCCGGTAAGACACGACTTAT
CGCCACTGGCAGCAGCCACTGGTAACAGGATTAGCAGAGCGAGGTATGTAGGCGGTGCTACAGAGTTCTT
GAAGTGGTGGCCTAACTACGGCTACACTAGAAGAACAGTATTTGGTATCTGCGCTCTGCTGAAGCCAGTT
ACCTTCGGAAAAAGAGTTGGTAGCTCTTGATCCGGCAAACAAACCACCGCTGGTAGCGGTGGTTTTTTTG
TTTGCAAGCAGCAGATTACGCGCAGAAAAAAAGGATCTCAAGAAGATCCTTTGATCTTTTCTACGGGGTC
TGACGCTCAGTGGAACGAAAACTCACGTTAAGGGATTTTGGTCATGCCGTCTCAGAAGAACTCGTCAAGA
AGGCGATAGAAGGCGATGCGCTGCGAATCGGGAGCGGCGATACCGTAAAGCACGAGGAAGCGGTCAGCCC
ATTCGCCGCCAAGCTCTTCAGCAATATCACGGGTAGCCAACGCTATGTCCTGATAGCGGTCCGCCACACC
CAGCCGGCCACAGTCGATGAATCCAGAAAAGCGGCCATTTTCCACCATGATATTCGGCAAGCAGGCATCG
CCATGGGTCACGACGAGATCCTCGCCGTCGGGCATGCTCGCCTTGAGCCTGGCGAACAGTTCGGCTGGCG
CGAGCCCCTGATGCTCTTCGTCCAGATCATCCTGATCGACAAGACCGGCTTCCATCCGAGTACGTGCTCT
CTCGATGCGATGTTTCGCTTGGTGGTCGAATGGGCAGGTAGCCGGATCAAGCGTATGCAGCCGCCGCATT
GCATCAGCCATGATGGATACTTTCTCGGCAGGAGCAAGGTGAGATGACAGGAGATCCTGCCCCGGCACTT
CGCCCAATAGCAGCCAGTCCCTTCCCGCTTCAGTGACAACGTCGAGTACAGCTGCGCAAGGAACGCCCGT
CGTGGCCAGCCACGATAGCCGCGCTGCCTCGTCTTGCAGTTCATTCAGGGCACCGGACAGGTCGGTCTTG
ACAAAAAGAACCGGGCGCCCCTGCGCTGACAGCCGGAACACGGCGGCATCAGAGCAGCCGATTGTCTGTT
GTGCCCAGTCATAGCCGAATAGCCTCTCCACCCAAGCGGCCGGAGAACCTGCGTGCAATCCATCTTGTTC
AATCATAATATTATTGAAGCATTTATCAGGGTTCGTCTCGTCCCGGTCTCCTCCCATGCATG
Features (pLannotate 1.2.2; 12 found; start..end, strand, type, name):
    140..517     +  enhancer       CMV enhancer: human cytomegalovirus immediate early enhancer
    519..718     +  promoter       CMV promoter: human cytomegalovirus (CMV) immediate early promoter
    813..945     +  intron         chimeric intron: chimera between introns from human β-globin and immunoglobulin heavy chain genes
    960..984     +  protein_bind   attB1: mutant version of attB; recombination site for the Gateway® BP reaction BP Clonase™
   1053..1069    +  CDS            3xFLAG (fragment): three tandem FLAG® epitope tags
   4461..4485    -  protein_bind   attB2: mutant version of attB; recombination site for the Gateway® BP reaction BP Clonase™
   4538..4579    +  CDS            V5 tag: epitope tag from simian virus 5
   4634..4715    -  polyA_signal   SV40 poly(A) signal: SV40 polyadenylation signal
   4738..4806    -  CDS            large T antigen (fragment): large T antigen from SV40 (simian virus 40)
   4913..5501    -  rep_origin     ori: high-copy-number ColE1/pMB1/pBR322/pUC origin of replication
   5582..6376    -  CDS            NeoR/KanR: aminoglycoside phosphotransferase from Tn5; aph(3')-II (or nptII); confers resistance to neomycin, kanamycin, and G418 (Geneticin®)
   6377..6403    -  promoter       AmpR promoter (fragment): bla
