[The description below was written by a language model from this plasmid's Addgene catalogue record and pLannotate feature annotations shown in this document.]
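Description:
pzk228-pmax-SgrAI[3xFLAG]-AscI-dPspCas13b(AAAA) is a mammalian expression plasmid of about 6.4 kb, built on the Gateway-compatible pAC90-pmaxGW backbone. It expresses a catalytically dead PspCas13b, an RNA-targeting type VI CRISPR effector, carrying the additional "AAAA" mutation set. The record lists only three substitutions under that name (K367A, D369A and K370A) and does not identify a fourth alanine change or state what the mutations do functionally. In bacteria the plasmid replicates from a high-copy ColE1/pUC-type origin. It is selected with kanamycin through the Tn5 NeoR/KanR aminoglycoside phosphotransferase gene, which sits next to a fragment of the bla promoter. The catalogue entry also lists this marker for G418 selection in mammalian cells, although the feature table annotates no eukaryotic promoter upstream of it.

The expression cassette begins with the CMV immediate-early enhancer and promoter, followed by a chimeric β-globin/immunoglobulin intron that promotes efficient mRNA processing. The roughly 3.5 kb insert lies between attB1 and attB2 sites, indicating it was introduced by Gateway recombination. It opens with an N-terminal 3xFLAG epitope for detection or immunoprecipitation. The plasmid name suggests that SgrAI and AscI sites flank the tag so that it can be exchanged for other N-terminal modules. The automated annotation detects only a fragment of the 3xFLAG tag and does not annotate the Cas13b coding sequence itself. A V5 tag is annotated downstream of attB2, but the record does not say whether it is in frame with the insert and translated. An SV40 polyadenylation signal terminates the transcript. The associated publication concerns multifunctional transcriptome engineering using CRISPR RNA scaffolds, which is consistent with using this protein as a programmable RNA-binding platform in transfected mammalian cells.
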