Addgene plasmid #196827: pzk228-pmax-SgrAI[3xFLAG]-AscI-dPspCas13b(AAAA)
Purpose: Express dpdpCas13b with AAAA mutation
Depositing lab: Albert Cheng. Depositing organization: Jackson Laboratory. Publication: Simultaneous multifunctional transcriptome engineering by CRISPR RNA scaffold. Liu Z, Jillette N, Robson P, Cheng AW. Nucleic Acids Res. 2023 Aug 11;51(14):e77. doi: 10.1093/nar/gkad547. PubMed 37395412.
Backbone
  Vector backbone: pAC90-pmaxGW
  Backbone size w/o insert (bp): 2955
  Total vector size (bp): 6431
  Vector type: Mammalian Expression
  Selectable markers: Neomycin (select with G418)
Growth in bacteria
  Bacterial resistance: Kanamycin, 50 μg/mL
  Growth temperature: 30°C
  Growth strain: NEB Stable
  Copy number: Unknown
Gene/Insert
  Gene/Insert name: dpspCas13b(AAAA)
  Insert size (bp): 3474
  Mutation: K367A, D369A and K370A
  Tag / fusion protein: 3XFLAG (N terminal on insert)
Terms and licenses: Academic/Nonprofit Terms; Industry Terms: Not Available to Industry
Depositor comments: Please visit https://www.biorxiv.org/content/10.1101/2022.06.21.497089v1 for bioRxiv preprint.
How to cite: pzk228-pmax-SgrAI[3xFLAG]-AscI-dPspCas13b(AAAA) was a gift from Albert Cheng (Addgene plasmid # 196827 ; http://n2t.net/addgene:196827 ; RRID:Addgene_196827)
